>Addgene plasmid #218453 | JO-pH720-SARS-CoV-2-S-tail-WT | addgene full sequence | sequence record 436193 | Addgene NGS Result
AAATCGACGCTCAAGTCAGAGGTGGCGAAACCCGACAGGACTATAAAGATACCAGGCGTTTCCCCCTGGA
AGCTCCCTCGTGCGCTCTCCTGTTCCGACCCTGCCGCTTACCGGATACCTGTCCGCCTTTCTCCCTTCGG
GAAGCGTGGCGCTTTCTCATAGCTCACGCTGTAGGTATCTCAGTTCGGTGTAGGTCGTTCGCTCCAAGCT
GGGCTGTGTGCACGAACCCCCCGTTCAGCCCGACCGCTGCGCCTTATCCGGTAACTATCGTCTTGAGTCC
AACCCGGTAAGACACGACTTATCGCCACTGGCAGCAGCCACTGGTAACAGGATTAGCAGAGCGAGGTATG
TAGGCGGTGCTACAGAGTTCTTGAAGTGGTGGCCTAACTACGGCTACACTAGAAGGACAGTATTTGGTAT
CTGCGCTCTGCTGAAGCCAGTTACCTTCGGAAAAAGAGTTGGTAGCTCTTGATCCGGCAAACAAACCACC
GCTGGTAGCGGTGGTTTTTTTGTTTGCAAGCAGCAGATTACGCGCAGAAAAAAAGGATCTCAAGAAGATC
CTTTGATCTTTTCTACGGGGTCTGACGCTCAGTGGAACGAAAACTCACGTTAAGGGATTTTGGTCATGAG
ATTATCAAAAAGGATCTTCACCTAGATCCTTTTAAATTAAAAATGAAGTTTTAAATCAATCTAAAGTATA
TATGAGTAAACTTGGTCTGACAGTTACCAATGCTTAATCAGTGAGGCACCTATCTCAGCGATCTGTCTAT
TTCGTTCATCCATAGTTGCCTGACTCCCCGTCGTGTAGATAACTACGATACGGGAGGGCTTACCATCTGG
CCCCAGTGCTGCAATGATACCGCGAGACCCACGCTCACCGGCTCCAGATTTATCAGCAATAAACCAGCCA
GCCGGAAGGGCCGAGCGCAGAAGTGGTCCTGCAACTTTATCCGCCTCCATCCAGTCTATTAATTGTTGCC
GGGAAGCTAGAGTAAGTAGTTCGCCAGTTAATAGTTTGCGCAACGTTGTTGCCATTGCTGCAGGCATCGT
GGTGTCACGCTCGTCGTTTGGTATGGCTTCATTCAGCTCCGGTTCCCAACGATCAAGGCGAGTTACATGA
TCCCCCATGTTGTGCAAAAAAGCGGTTAGCTCCTTCGGTCCTCCGATCGTTGTCAGAAGTAAGTTGGCCG
CAGTGTTATCACTCATGGTTATGGCAGCACTGCATAATTCTCTTACTGTCATGCCATCCGTAAGATGCTT
TTCTGTGACTGGTGAGTACTCAACCAAGTCATTCTGAGAATAGTGTATGCGGCGACCGAGTTGCTCTTGC
CCGGCGTCAACACGGGATAATACCGCGCCACATAGCAGAACTTTAAAAGTGCTCATCATTGGAAAACGTT
CTTCGGGGCGAAAACTCTCAAGGATCTTACCGCTGTTGAGATCCAGTTCGATGTAACCCACTCGTGCACC
CAACTGATCTTCAGCATCTTTTACTTTCACCAGCGTTTCTGGGTGAGCAAAAACAGGAAGGCAAAATGCC
GCAAAAAAGGGAATAAGGGCGACACGGAAATGTTGAATACTCATACTCTTCCTTTTTCAATATTATTGAA
GCATTTATCAGGGTTATTGTCTCATGAGCGGATACATATTTGAATGTATTTAGAAAAATAAACAAATAGG
GGTTCCGCGCACATTTCCCCGAAAAGTGCCACCTGACGTCTAAGAAACCATTATTATCATGACATTAACC
TATAAAAATAGGCGTATCACGAGGCCCTTTCGTCTTCAAGAAATCTCATGTTTGACAGCTTATCATCGAT
AGGCTTTAATGCGGTAGTTTATCACAGTTAAATTGCTAACGCAGTCAGGCACCGTGTATGAAATCTAACA
ATGCGCTCATCGTCATCCTCGGCACCGTCACCCTGGATGCTGTAGGCATAGGCTTGGTTATGCCGGTACT
GCCGGGCCTCTTGCGGGATATCCGGATATAGTTCCTCCTTTCAGCAAAAAACCCCTCAAGACCCGTTTAG
AGGCCCCAAGGGGTTATGCTAGTTATTGCTCAGCGGTGGCAGCAGCCAACTCAGCTTCCTTTCGGGCTTA
TGCGGCCGCCTCGAGGAATTCTTAGGTGTAGTGCAGCTTCACGCCCTTCAGCACGGGCTCGCTGTCGTCC
TCGTCGAACTTGCAGCACAGGCCGCGGTACTGGTGGTCAAATTCAACTTTTTCAACGCCCGGCATTTTCT
TCAGTTTGCCAACTGCATTGGCCGGCACATCCACGACAACGGCCGGGATCAGTTTGAACTGATAGACGAT
GTGACCGCCAATACCCAGAACTTCATGCGGGTTAAATTTCGCTTTATCCACGCTCACGATCACGCGAATC
GTATTGCCTGAGCCTTCCGTCGGCAGTGCTTTCAGGATTTCATTTTTCAGACTTTCAACGCCTTCCACCG
TTTTCGCATTGTTGATCAGTTTAATGTATTTGTCACCGATGCCGTACTGTTTCAGTTCTTTAATAGCTGC
TTCTTTGGCCTGCGCCAGAGAATTGGCATCCACCGCTTCCATATGTATATCTCCTTCTTAAAGTTAAACA
AAATTATTTCTAGAGGGGAATTGTTATCCGCTCACAATTCCCCTATAGTGAGTCGTATTAATTTCGCGGG
ATCGAGATCTCGATCCTCTACGCCGGACGCATCGTGGCCGGCATCACCGGCGCCACAGGTGCGGTTGCTG
GCGCCTATATCGCCGACATCACCGATGGGGAAGATCGGGCTCGCCACTTCGGGCTCATGAGCGCTTGTTT
CGGCGTGGGTATGGTGGCAGGCCCCGTGGCCGGGGGACTGTTGGGCGCCATCTCCTTGCATGCACCATTC
CTTGCGGCGGCGGTGCTCAACGGCCTCAACCTACTACTGGGCTGCTTCCTAATGCAGGAGTCGCATAAGG
GAGAGCGTCGAGATCCCGGACACCATCGAATGGCGCAAAACCTTTCGCGGTATGGCATGATAGCGCCCGG
AAGAGAGTCAATTCAGGGTGGTGAATGTGAAACCAGTAACGTTATACGATGTCGCAGAGTATGCCGGTGT
CTCTTATCAGACCGTTTCCCGCGTGGTGAACCAGGCCAGCCACGTTTCTGCGAAAACGCGGGAAAAAGTG
GAAGCGGCGATGGCGGAGCTGAATTACATTCCCAACCGCGTGGCACAACAACTGGCGGGCAAACAGTCGT
TGCTGATTGGCGTTGCCACCTCCAGTCTGGCCCTGCACGCGCCGTCGCAAATTGTCGCGGCGATTAAATC
TCGCGCCGATCAACTGGGTGCCAGCGTGGTGGTGTCGATGGTAGAACGAAGCGGCGTCGAAGCCTGTAAA
GCGGCGGTGCACAATCTTCTCGCGCAACGCGTCAGTGGGCTGATCATTAACTATCCGCTGGATGACCAGG
ATGCCATTGCTGTGGAAGCTGCCTGCACTAATGTTCCGGCGTTATTTCTTGATGTCTCTGACCAGACACC
CATCAACAGTATTATTTTCTCCCATGAAGACGGTACGCGACTGGGCGTGGAGCATCTGGTCGCATTGGGT
CACCAGCAAATCGCGCTGTTAGCGGGCCCATTAAGTTCTGTCTCGGCGCGTCTGCGTCTGGCTGGCTGGC
ATAAATATCTCACTCGCAATCAAATTCAGCCGATAGCGGAACGGGAAGGCGACTGGAGTGCCATGTCCGG
TTTTCAACAAACCATGCAAATGCTGAATGAGGGCATCGTTCCCACTGCGATGCTGGTTGCCAACGATCAG
ATGGCGCTGGGCGCAATGCGCGCCATTACCGAGTCCGGGCTGCGCGTTGGTGCGGATATCTCGGTAGTGG
GATACGACGATACCGAAGACAGCTCATGTTATATCCCGCCGTTAACCACCATCAAACAGGATTTTCGCCT
GCTGGGGCAAACCAGCGTGGACCGCTTGCTGCAACTCTCTCAGGGCCAGGCGGTGAAGGGCAATCAGCTG
TTGCCCGTCTCACTGGTGAAAAGAAAAACCACCCTGGCGCCCAATACGCAAACCGCCTCTCCCCGCGCGT
TGGCCGATTCATTAATGCAGCTGGCACGACAGGTTTCCCGACTGGAAAGCGGGCAGTGAGCGCAACGCAA
TTAATGTAAGTTAGCTCACTCATTAGGCACCGGGATCTCGACCGATGCCCTTGAGAGCCTTCAACCCAGT
CAGCTCCTTCCGGTGGGCGCGGGGCATGACTATCGTCGCCGCACTTATGACTGTCTTCTTTATCATGCAA
CTCGTAGGACAGGTGCCGGCAGCGCTCTGGGTCATTTTCGGCGAGGACCGCTTTCGCTGGAGCGCGACGA
TGATCGGCCTGTCGCTTGCGGTATTCGGAATCTTGCACGCCCTCGCTCAAGCCTTCGTCACTGGTCCCGC
CACCAAACGTTTCGGCGAGAAGCAGGCCATTATCGCCGGCATGGCGGCCGACGCGCTGGGCTACGTCTTG
CTGGCGTTCGCGACGCGAGGCTGGATGGCCTTCCCCATTATGATTCTTCTCGCTTCCGGCGGCATCGGGA
TGCCCGCGTTGCAGGCCATGCTGTCCAGGCAGGTAGATGACGACCATCAGGGACAGCTTCAAGGATCGCT
CGCGGCTCTTACCAGCCTAACTTCGATCATTGGACCGCTGATCGTCACGGCGATTTATGCCGCCTCGGCG
AGCACATGGAACGGGTTGGCATGGATTGTAGGCGCCGCCCTATACCTTGTCTGCCTCCCCGCGTTGCGTC
GCGGTGCATGGAGCCGGGCCACCTCGACCTGAATGGAAGCCGGCGGCACCTCGCTAACGGATTCACCACT
CCAAGAATTGGAGCCAATCAATTCTTGCGGAGAACTGTGAATGCGCAAACCAACCCTTGGCAGAACATAT
CCATCGCGTCCGCCATCTCCAGCAGCCGCACGCGGCGCATCTCGGGCAGCGTTGGGTCCTGGCCACGGGT
GCGCATGATCGTGCTCCTGTCGTTGAGGACCCGGCTAGGCTGGCGGGGTTGCCTTACTGGTTAGCAGAAT
GAATCACCGATACGCGAGCGAACGTGAAGCGACTGCTGCTGCAAAACGTCTGCGACCTGAGCAACAACAT
GAATGGTCTTCGGTTTCCGTGTTTCGTAAAGTCTGGAAACGCGGAAGTCAGCGCCCTGCACCATTATGTT
CCGGATCTGCATCGCAGGATGCTGCTGGCTACCCTGTGGAACACCTACATCTGTATTAACGAAGCGCTGG
CATTGACCCTGAGTGATTTTTCTCTGGTCCCGCCGCATCCATACCGCCAGTTGTTTACCCTCACAACGTT
CCAGTAACCGGGCATGTTCATCATCAGTAACCCGTATCGTGAGCATCCTCTCTCGTTTCATCGGTATCAT
TACCCCCATGAACAGAAATCCCCCTTACACGGAGGCATCAGTGACCAAACAGGAAAAAACCGCCCTTAAC
ATGGCCCGCTTTATCAGAAGCCAGACATTAACGCTTCTGGAGAAACTCAACGAGCTGGACGCGGATGAAC
AGGCAGACATCTGTGAATCGCTTCACGACCACGCTGATGAGCTTTACCGCAGCTGCCTCGCGCGTTTCGG
TGATGACGGTGAAAACCTCTGACACATGCAGCTCCCGGAGACGGTCACAGCTTGTCTGTAAGCGGATGCC
GGGAGCAGACAAGCCCGTCAGGGCGCGTCAGCGGGTGTTGGCGGGTGTCGGGGCGCAGCCATGACCCAGT
CACGTAGCGATAGCGGAGTGTATACTGGCTTAACTATGCGGCATCAGAGCAGATTGTACTGAGAGTGCAC
CATTGCGGTGTGAAATACCGCACAGATGCGTAAGGAGAAAATACCGCATCAGGCGCTGTTCCGCTTCCTC
GCTCACTGACTCGCTGCGCTCGGTCGTTCGGCTGCGGCGAGCGGTATCAGCTCACTCAAAGGCGGTAATA
CGGTTATCCACAGAATCAGGGGATAACGCAGGAAAGAACATGTGAGCAAAAGGCCAGCAAAAGGCCAGGA
ACCGTAAAAAGGCCGCGTTGCTGGCGTTTTTCCATAGGCTCCGCCCCCCTGACGAGCATCACAA
Features (pLannotate 1.2.2; 20 found; start..end, strand, type, name):
    724..1584    -  CDS            AmpR: β-lactamase; bla; confers resistance to ampicillin, carbenicillin, and related antibiotics
   1585..1689    -  promoter       AmpR promoter: bla
   1802..1830    +  promoter       tet promoter: E. coli promoter for tetracycline efflux protein gene
   1878..1982    +  CDS            TcR (fragment): tetracycline efflux protein; tet; confers resistance to tetracycline
   2005..2052    -  terminator     T7 terminator: transcription terminator for bacteriophage T7 RNA polymerase
   2060..2099    -  CDS            SET1 (fragment): solubility-enhancement tag derived from T7 phage gene 10B
   2200..2415    -  CDS            TKSU_THEKO (fragment): Experimental evidence at protein level: Swiss-Prot protein existence level 1. Has a broad substrate specificity with a slight preference to large hydrophobic amino acid residues at the P1 position. From Thermococcus kodakarensis (strain ATCC BAA-918 / JCM 12380 / KOD1) (Pyrococcus kodakaraensis (strain KOD1)).
   2407..2553    -  CDS            pab (fragment): PAB_FINMA - Experimental evidence at protein level: Swiss-Prot protein existence level 1. Binds serum albumin. From Finegoldia magna (Peptostreptococcus magnus).
   2570..2592    -  RBS            RBS: efficient ribosome binding site from bacteriophage T7 gene 10 (Olins and Rangwala, 1989)
   2607..2631    -  protein_bind   lac operator: The lac repressor binds to the lac operator to inhibit transcription in E. coli. This inhibition can be relieved by adding lactose or isopropyl-β-D-thiogalactopyranoside (IPTG). lac repressor encoded by lacI
   2632..2650    -  promoter       T7 promoter: promoter for bacteriophage T7 RNA polymerase
   2672..2951    +  CDS            TcR (fragment): tetracycline efflux protein; tet; confers resistance to tetracycline
   2959..3036    +  promoter       lacI promoter: lacI
   3037..4119    +  CDS            lacI: lac repressor; lacI; The lac repressor binds to the lac operator to inhibit transcription in E. coli. This inhibition can be relieved by adding lactose or isopropyl-β-D-thiogalactopyranoside (IPTG).
   4132..4153    +  protein_bind   CAP binding site: CAP binding activates transcription in the presence of cAMP. E. coli catabolite activator protein
   4168..4792    +  CDS            TcR (fragment): tetracycline efflux protein; tet; confers resistance to tetracycline
   5034..5414    -  CDS            YPB1_ECOLX: Protein predicted: Swiss-Prot protein existence level 4. From Escherichia coli.
   5431..5622    +  CDS            rop: Rop protein, which maintains plasmids at low copy number; rop
   5724..5863    +  misc_feature   bom: basis of mobility region from pBR322
   6049..553     -  rep_origin     ori (across the origin): high-copy-number ColE1/pMB1/pBR322/pUC origin of replication
