[The description below was written by a language model from this plasmid's Addgene catalogue record and pLannotate feature annotations shown in this document.]
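Description:
JO-pH720-SARS-CoV-2-S-tail-WT is a bacterial expression plasmid of about 6.1 kb, built on the pH720 backbone, for producing the cytosolic tail of the SARS-CoV-2 spike glycoprotein in E. coli. The annotated features point to a pBR322/pET-like architecture. It has a ColE1/pMB1-type origin together with rop and the bom mobility region, an arrangement generally associated with moderate rather than high copy number, although the record lists copy number as unknown. Selection is by ampicillin through the β-lactamase gene and its own promoter. Several tetracycline-resistance fragments are scattered through the map; these are interrupted remnants of the parental backbone, not a working marker.

The expression cassette lies on the reverse strand. It consists of a T7 promoter followed by a lac operator, the phage T7 gene 10 ribosome binding site, the fusion coding region and a T7 terminator. A plasmid-borne lacI gene supplies repressor, so expression should be IPTG-inducible in a host that provides T7 RNA polymerase. The catalogue describes an N-terminal eXact tag on the spike tail. The automated annotation does not label either the tag or the spike segment by name. Instead it finds a fragment resembling an albumin-binding domain from Finegoldia magna, followed by a fragment similar to a subtilisin-family protease sequence. The latter is consistent with the subtilisin prodomain on which eXact affinity tags are based. The unannotated stretch downstream presumably holds the short spike tail, with a small T7 gene 10-derived fragment near the terminator.

The alternative name "Wild-Type Spike Tail-NMR" suggests that the purified wild-type peptide was intended for NMR and related biophysical studies, in work on how C-terminal spike residues affect trafficking and incorporation into virus-like particles.
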