Addgene plasmid #218453: JO-pH720-SARS-CoV-2-S-tail-WT
Purpose: Bacterial expression plasmid for the cytosolic tail of SARS-CoV-2 spike with an N-terminal eXact tag
Depositing lab: Syed Saif Hasan. Depositing organization: University of Maryland, Baltimore. Publication: A single C-terminal residue controls SARS-CoV-2 spike trafficking and incorporation into VLPs. Dey D, Qing E, He Y, Chen Y, Jennings B, Cohn W, Singh S, Gakhar L, Schnicker NJ, Pierce BG, Whitelegge JP, Doray B, Orban J, Gallagher T, Hasan SS. Nat Commun. 2023 Dec 15;14(1):8358. doi: 10.1038/s41467-023-44076-3. PubMed 38102143.
Backbone
  Vector backbone: pH720
  Vector type: Bacterial Expression
Growth in bacteria
  Bacterial resistance: Ampicillin, 100 μg/mL
  Growth temperature: 37°C
  Growth strain: DH5alpha
  Copy number: Unknown
Gene/Insert
  Gene/Insert name: Cytosolic tail of SARS-CoV-2 spike carrying an N-terminal eXact tag (alt name: Wild-Type Spike Tail-NMR)
  Species: SARS-CoV-2
  GenBank ID: 43740568
  Entrez Gene: S (a.k.a. GU280_gp02, spike glycoprotein)
  Tag / fusion protein: eXact (N terminal on insert)
  Cloning method: Unknown
  Sequencing primers: 5′ T7 promoter
Terms and licenses: Academic/Nonprofit Terms; Industry Terms: Not Available to Industry
How to cite: JO-pH720-SARS-CoV-2-S-tail-WT was a gift from Syed Saif Hasan (Addgene plasmid # 218453 ; http://n2t.net/addgene:218453 ; RRID:Addgene_218453)
